>Addgene plasmid #50772 | pMXs-hu-N-Myc | depositor full sequence | sequence record 78399 | pMXs-hu-N-Myc sequence 6058 bps
CCCGAAAAGTGCCACCTGCATAATGAAAGACCCCACCTGTAGGTTTGGCAAGCTAGCTTAAGTAACGCCA
TTTTGCAAGGCATGGAAAAATACATAACTGAGAATAGAAAAGTTCAGATCAAGGTCAGGAACAGATGGAA
CAGCTGAATATGGGCCAAAGCGGATATCTGTGGTAAGCAGTTCCTGCCCCGGCTCAGGGCCAAGAACAGA
TGGAACAGCTGAATATGGGCCAAACAGGATATCTGTGGTAAGCAGTTCCTGCCCCGGCTCAGGGCCAAGA
ACAGATGGTCCCCAGATGCGGTCCAGCCCTCAGCAGTTTCTAGAGAACCATCAGATGTTTCCAGGGTGCC
CCAAGGACCTGAAATGACCCTGTGCCTTATTTGAACTAACCAATCAGTTCGCTTCTCGCTTCTGTTCGCG
CGCTTCTGCTCCCCGAGCTCAATAAAAGAGCCCACAACCCCTCACTCGGGGCGCCAGTCCTCCGATTGAC
TGAGTCGCCCGGGTACCCGTGTATCCAATAAACCCTCTTGCAGTTGCATCCGACTTGTGGTCTCGCTGTT
CCTTGGGAGGGTCTCCTCTGAGTGATTGACTACCCGTCAGCGGGGGTCTTTCATTTGGGGGCTCGTCCGG
GATCGGGAGACCCCTGCCCAGGGACCACCGACCCACCACCGGGAGGTAAGCTGGCCAGCAACTTATCTGT
GTCTGTCCGATTGTCTAGTGTCTATGACTGATTTTATGCGCCTGCGTCGGTACTAGTTAGCTAACTAGCT
CTGTATCTGGCGGACCCGTGGTGGAACTGACGAGTTCGGAACACCCGGCCGCAACCCTGGGAGACGTCCC
AGGGATCTCGGGGGCCGTTTTTGTGGCCCGACCTGAGTCCAAAAATCCCGATCGTTTTGGACTCTTTGGT
GCACCCCCCTTAGAGGAGGGATATGTGGTTCTGGTAGGAGACGAGAACCTAAAACAGTTCCCGCCTCCGT
CTGAATTTTTGCTTTCGGTTTGGGACCGAAGCCGCGCCGCGCGTCTTGTCTGCTGCAGCATCGTTCTGTG
TTGTCTCTGTCTGACTGTGTTTCTGTATTTGTCTGAAAATATGGGCCCGGGCCAGACTGTTACCACTCCC
TTAAGTTTGACCTTAGGTCACTGGAAAGATGTCGAGCGGATCGCTCACAACCAGTCGGTAGATGTCAAGA
AGAGACGTTGGGTTACCTTCTGCTCTGCAGAATGGCCAACCTTTAACGTCGGATGGCCGCGAGACGGCAC
CTTTAACCGAGACCTCATCACCCAGGTTAAGATCAAGGTCTTTTCACCTGGCCCGCATGGACACCCAGAC
CAGGTCCCCTACATCGTGACCTGGGAAGCCTTGGCTTTTGACCCCCCTCCCTGGGTCAAGCCCTTTGTAC
ACCCTAAGCCTCCGCCTCCTCTTCCTCCATCCGCCCCGTCTCTCCCCCTTGAACCTCCTCGTTCGACCCC
GCCTCGATCCTCCCTTTATCCAGCCCTCACTCCTTCTCTAGGCGCCCCCATATGGCCATATGAGATCTTA
TATGGGGCACCCCCGCCCCTTGTAAACTTCCCTGACCCTGACATGACAAGAGTTACTAACAGCCCCTCTC
TCCAAGCTCACTTACAGGCTCTCTACTTAGTCCAGCACGAAGTCTGGAGACCTCTGGCGGCAGCCTACCA
AGAACAACTGGACCGACCGGTGGTACCTCACCCTTACCGAGTCGGCGACACAGTGTGGGTCCGCCGACAC
CAGACTAAGAACCTAGAACCTCGCTGGAAAGGACCTTACACAGTCCTGCTGACCACCCCCACCGCCCTCA
AAGTAGACGGCATCGCAGCTTGGATACACGCCGCCCACGTGAAGGCTGCCGACCCCGGGGGTGGACCATC
CTCTAGACTGCCGGATCTAGCTAGTTAATTAAGGATCCCAGTGTGGTGGTACGGGAAATCACAAGTTTGT
ACAAAAAAGCAGGCTCCGCGGCCGCCCCCTTCACCATGCCGAGCTGCTCCACGTCCACCATGCCGGGCAT
GATCTGCAAGAACCCAGACCTCGAGTTTGACTCGCTACAGCCCTGCTTCTACCCGGACGAAGATGACTTC
TACTTCGGCGGCCCCGACTCGACCCCCCCGGGGGAGGACATCTGGAAGAAGTTTGAGCTGCTGCCCACGC
CCCCGCTGTCGCCCAGCCGTGGCTTCGCGGAGCACAGCTCCGAGCCCCCGAGCTGGGTCACGGAGATGCT
GCTTGAGAACGAGCTGTGGGGCAGCCCGGCCGAGGAGGACGCGTTCGGCCTGGGGGGACTGGGTGGCCTC
ACCCCCAACCCGGTCATCCTCCAGGACTGCATGTGGAGCGGCTTCTCCGCCCGCGAGAAGCTGGAGCGCG
CCGTGAGCGAGAAGCTGCAGCACGGCCGCGGGCCGCCAACCGCCGGTTCCACCGCCCAGTCCCCGGGAGC
CGGCGCCGCCAGCCCTGCGGGTCGCGGGCACGGCGGGGCTGCGGGAGCCGGCCGCGCCGGGGCCGCCCTG
CCCGCCGAGCTCGCCCACCCGGCCGCCGAGTGCGTGGATCCCGCCGTGGTCTTCCCCTTTCCCGTGAACA
AGCGCGAGCCAGCGCCCGTGCCCGCAGCCCCGGCCAGTGCCCCGGCGGCGGGCCCTGCGGTCGCCTCGGG
GGCGGGTATTGCCGCCCCAGCCGGGGCCCCGGGGGTCGCCCCTCCGCGCCCAGGCGGCCGCCAGACCAGC
GGCGGCGACCACAAGGCCCTCAGTACCTCCGGAGAGGACACCCTGAGCGATTCAGATGATGAAGATGATG
AAGAGGAAGATGAAGAGGAAGAAATCGACGTGGTCACTGTGGAGAAGCGGCGTTCCTCCTCCAACACCAA
GGCTGTCACCACATTCACCATCACTGTGCGTCCCAAGAACGCAGCCCTGGGTCCCGGGAGGGCTCAGTCC
AGCGAGCTGATCCTCAAACGATGCCTTCCCATCCACCAGCAGCACAACTATGCCGCCCCCTCTCCCTACG
TGGAGAGTGAGGATGCACCCCCACAGAAGAAGATAAAGAGCGAGGCGTCCCCACGTCCGCTCAAGAGTGT
CATCCCCCCAAAGGCTAAGAGCTTGAGCCCCCGAAACTCTGACTCGGAGGACAGTGAGCGTCGCAGAAAC
CACAACATCCTGGAGCGCCAGCGCCGCAACGACCTTCGGTCCAGCTTTCTCACGCTCAGGGACCACGTGC
CGGAGTTGGTAAAGAATGAGAAGGCCGCCAAGGTGGTCATTTTGAAAAAGGCCACTGAGTATGTCCACTC
CCTCCAGGCCGAGGAGCACCAGCTTTTGCTGGAAAAGGAAAAATTGCAGGCAAGACAGCAGCAGTTGCTA
AAGAAAATTGAACACGCTCGGACTTGCTAGAAGGGTGGGCGCGCCGACCCAGCTTTCTTGTACAAAGTGG
TGATGAGCGGCCGCCAGCACAGTGGTCGACGATAAAATAAAAGATTTTATTTAGTCTCCAGAAAAAGGGG
GGAATGAAAGACCCCACCTGTAGGTTTGGCAAGCTAGCTTAAGTAACGCCATTTTGGAAGGCATGGAAAA
ATACATAACTGAGAATAGAGAAGTTCAGATCAAGGTCAGGAACAGATGGAACAGCTGAATATGGGCCAAA
CAGGATATCTGTGGTAAGCAGTTCCTGCCCCGGCTCAGGGCCAAGAACAGATGGAACAGCTGAATATGGG
CCAAACAGGATATCTGTGGTAAGCAGTTCCTGCCCCGGCTCAGGGCCAAGAACAGATGGTCCCCAGATGC
GGTCCAGCCCTCAGCAGTTTCTAGAGAACCATCAGATGTTTCCAGGGTGCCCCAAGGACCTGAAATGACC
CTGTGCCTTATTTGAACTAACCAATCAGTTCGCTTCTCGCTTCTGTTCGCGCGCTTCTGCTCCCCGAGCT
CAATAAAAGAGCCCACAACCCCTCACTCGGGGCGCCAGTCCTCCGATTGACTGAGTCGCCCGGGTACCCG
TGTATCCAATAAACCCTCTTGCAGTTGCATCCGACTTGTGGTCTCGCTGTTCCTTGGGAGGGTCTCCTCT
GAGTGATTGACTACCCGTCAGCGGGGGTCTTTCATTCTGCATTAATGAATCGGCCAACGCGCGGGGAGAG
GCGGTTTGCGTATTGGGCGCTCTTCCGCTTCCTCGCTCACTGACTCGCTGCGCTCGGTCGTTCGGCTGCG
GCGAGCGGTATCAGCTCACTCAAAGGCGGTAATACGGTTATCCACAGAATCAGGGGATAACGCAGGAAAG
AACATGTGAGCAAAAGGCCAGCAAAAGGCCAGGAACCGTAAAAAGGCCGCGTTGCTGGCGTTTTTCCATA
GGCTCCGCCCCCCTGACGAGCATCACAAAAATCGACGCTCAAGTCAGAGGTGGCGAAACCCGACAGGACT
ATAAAGATACCAGGCGTTTCCCCCTGGAAGCTCCCTCGTGCGCTCTCCTGTTCCGACCCTGCCGCTTACC
GGATACCTGTCCGCCTTTCTCCCTTCGGGAAGCGTGGCGCTTTCTCATAGCTCACGCTGTAGGTATCTCA
GTTCGGTGTAGGTCGTTCGCTCCAAGCTGGGCTGTGTGCACGAACCCCCCGTTCAGCCCGACCGCTGCGC
CTTATCCGGTAACTATCGTCTTGAGTCCAACCCGGTAAGACACGACTTATCGCCACTGGCAGCAGCCACT
GGTAACAGGATTAGCAGAGCGAGGTATGTAGGCGGTGCTACAGAGTTCTTGAAGTGGTGGCCTAACTACG
GCTACACTAGAAGGACAGTATTTGGTATCTGCGCTCTGCTGAAGCCAGTTACCTTCGGAAAAAGAGTTGG
TAGCTCTTGATCCGGCAAACAAACCACCGCTGGTAGCGGTGGTTTTTTTGTTTGCAAGCAGCAGATTACG
CGCAGAAAAAAAGGATCTCAAGAAGATCCTTTGATCTTTTCTACGGGGTCTGACGCTCAGTGGAACGAAA
ACTCACGTTAAGGGATTTTGGTCATGAGATTATCAAAAAGGATCTTCACCTAGATCCTTTTGCGGCCGGC
CGCAAATCAATCTAAAGTATATATGAGTAAACTTGGTCTGACAGTTACCAATGCTTAATCAGTGAGGCAC
CTATCTCAGCGATCTGTCTATTTCGTTCATCCATAGTTGCCTGACTCCCCGTCGTGTAGATAACTACGAT
ACGGGAGGGCTTACCATCTGGCCCCAGTGCTGCAATGATACCGCGAGACCCACGCTCACCGGCTCCAGAT
TTATCAGCAATAAACCAGCCAGCCGGAAGGGCCGAGCGCAGAAGTGGTCCTGCAACTTTATCCGCCTCCA
TCCAGTCTATTAATTGTTGCCGGGAAGCTAGAGTAAGTAGTTCGCCAGTTAATAGTTTGCGCAACGTTGT
TGCCATTGCTACAGGCATCGTGGTGTCACGCTCGTCGTTTGGTATGGCTTCATTCAGCTCCGGTTCCCAA
CGATCAAGGCGAGTTACATGATCCCCCATGTTGTGCAAAAAAGCGGTTAGCTCCTTCGGTCCTCCGATCG
TTGTCAGAAGTAAGTTGGCCGCAGTGTTATCACTCATGGTTATGGCAGCACTGCATAATTCTCTTACTGT
CATGCCATCCGTAAGATGCTTTTCTGTGACTGGTGAGTACTCAACCAAGTCATTCTGAGAATAGTGTATG
CGGCGACCGAGTTGCTCTTGCCCGGCGTCAACACGGGATAATACCGCGCCACATAGCAGAACTTTAAAAG
TGCTCATCATTGGAAAACGTTCTTCGGGGCGAAAACTCTCAAGGATCTTACCGCTGTTGAGATCCAGTTC
GATGTAACCCACTCGTGCACCCAACTGATCTTCAGCATCTTTTACTTTCACCAGCGTTTCTGGGTGAGCA
AAAACAGGAAGGCAAAATGCCGCAAAAAAGGGAATAAGGGCGACACGGAAATGTTGAATACTCATACTCT
TCCTTTTTCAATATTATTGAAGCATTTATCAGGGTTATTGTCTCATGAGCGGATACATATTTGAATGTAT
TTAGAAAAATAAACAAATAGGGGTTCCGCGCACATTTC
Features (pLannotate 1.2.2; 13 found; start..end, strand, type, name):
     22..615     +  LTR            LTR: long terminal repeat from Moloney murine leukemia virus
    678..1035    +  misc_feature   MMLV Ψ: packaging signal of Moloney murine leukemia virus (MMLV)
   1100..1516    +  CDS            gag (truncated): truncated Moloney murine leukemia virus (MMLV) gag gene lacking the start codon
   1526..1900    +  misc_feature   pol region: Moloney murine leukemia virus (MMLV) pol region containing the splice acceptor site
   1951..1975    +  protein_bind   attB1: mutant version of attB; recombination site for the Gateway® BP reaction BP Clonase™
   1996..3387    +  CDS            MYCN: MYCN_HUMAN - Also known as BHLHE37, NMYC. Experimental evidence at protein level: Swiss-Prot protein existence level 1. Positively regulates the transcription of MYCNOS in neuroblastoma cells. From Homo sapiens (Human).
   3407..3431    -  protein_bind   attB2: mutant version of attB; recombination site for the Gateway® BP reaction BP Clonase™
   3503..3624    +  LTR            3' LTR (ΔU3) (fragment): self-inactivating 3' long terminal repeat (LTR) from Moloney murine leukemia virus
   3625..4094    +  LTR            LTR: long terminal repeat from Moloney murine leukemia virus
   4097..4150    -  CDS            lacI (fragment): lac repressor; lacI; The lac repressor binds to the lac operator to inhibit transcription in E. coli. This inhibition can be relieved by adding lactose or isopropyl-β-D-thiogalactopyranoside (IPTG).
   4333..4921    -  rep_origin     ori: high-copy-number ColE1/pMB1/pBR322/pUC origin of replication
   5085..5945    -  CDS            AmpR: β-lactamase; bla; confers resistance to ampicillin, carbenicillin, and related antibiotics
   5946..6050    -  promoter       AmpR promoter: bla
