[The description below was written by a language model from this plasmid's Addgene catalogue record and pLannotate feature annotations shown in this document.]
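Description:
pMXs-hu-N-Myc is a Moloney murine leukemia virus (MMLV)-based retroviral expression vector carrying the human MYCN (N-Myc) coding sequence. It was built on the Gateway-adapted pMXs-gw backbone. The plasmid is about 6.1 kb and is propagated in E. coli through a high-copy ColE1/pUC-type origin, with ampicillin selection provided by β-lactamase under its own bla promoter. A short lacI fragment next to the 3′ LTR appears to be a cloning remnant with no functional role. No mammalian selection marker or reporter is annotated, so the record gives no built-in means of selecting or visually tracking transduced cells.

The viral portion runs from the 5′ MMLV LTR through the Ψ packaging signal, a truncated gag segment lacking its start codon, and a pol-derived region containing the splice acceptor. These elements support efficient encapsidation of the genomic RNA and expression of the downstream insert. No internal promoter is annotated, so MYCN transcription is presumably driven by the 5′ LTR, as is usual for pMXs vectors. The roughly 1.4 kb MYCN open reading frame sits between attB1 and attB2 sites, the scars left by Gateway recombination from an entry clone, and no epitope tags are annotated. The 3′ LTR is annotated in two adjoining pieces, one of which the annotation software matched to a ΔU3 self-inactivating fragment. Together they span roughly the length of a full LTR, so this label may simply reflect sequence similarity.

Because the vector lacks functional gag, pol and env genes, viral particles must be produced in a packaging cell line that supplies them in trans. The construct delivers and stably integrates human N-Myc into mammalian cells, and it was deposited in connection with work comparing Myc family members in direct reprogramming to induced pluripotent stem cells.
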