Addgene plasmid #50772: pMXs-hu-N-Myc
Purpose: retroviral expression of human N-Myc
Depositing lab: Shinya Yamanaka. Depositing organization: Kyoto University, Center for iPS Cell Research and Application. Publication: Promotion of direct reprogramming by transformation-deficient Myc. Nakagawa M, Takizawa N, Narita M, Ichisaka T, Yamanaka S. Proc Natl Acad Sci U S A. 2010 Aug 10;107(32):14152-7. doi: 10.1073/pnas.1009374107. Epub 2010 Jul 26. PubMed 20660764.
Backbone
  Vector backbone: pMXs-gw
  Backbone manufacturer: Yamanaka Lab, Addgene plasmid #18656
  Backbone size w/o insert (bp): 4750
  Vector type: Mammalian Expression, Retroviral
Growth in bacteria
  Bacterial resistance: Ampicillin, 100 μg/mL
  Growth temperature: 37°C
  Growth strain: DH5alpha
  Copy number: Unknown
Gene/Insert
  Gene/Insert name: N-myc (alt name: v-myc avian myelocytomatosis viral oncogene neuroblastoma derived homolog, NMYC; ODED; MODED; N-myc; MYCNOT; bHLHe37)
  Species: H. sapiens (human)
  Insert size (bp): 1395
  Entrez Gene: MYCN (a.k.a. FGLDS1, MODED, MPAPA, MYCNsORF, MYCNsPEP, N-myc, NMYC, ODED, bHLHe37)
  Cloning method: Gateway Cloning
  Sequencing primers: 5′ pMX-S1811
Resource information
  A portion of this plasmid was derived from a plasmid made by: Gateway cassette and pENTRE/D-TOPO are from Invitrogen Corporation. pMXs is from Dr. Toshio Kitamura of the University of Tokyo, the Institute of Medical Science. If you use this plasmid in a paper, please cite: Retrovirus-mediated gene transfer and expression cloning: powerful tools in functional genomics. Exp Hematol. 2003 Nov;31(11):1007-14. Kitamura T, Koshino Y, Shibata F, Oki T, Nakajima H, Nosaka T, Kumagai H.
Terms and licenses: Academic/Nonprofit Terms; Industry Terms: Not Available to Industry
How to cite: pMXs-hu-N-Myc was a gift from Shinya Yamanaka (Addgene plasmid # 50772 ; http://n2t.net/addgene:50772 ; RRID:Addgene_50772)
