>Addgene plasmid #50772 | pMXs-hu-N-Myc | addgene partial sequence | sequence record 77821 | pMX-S1811 5'-GACGGCATCGCAGCTTGGATACAC-3'
GGCTGCCGACCCCGGGGGTGGACCATCCTCTAGACTGCCGGATCTAGCTAGTTAATTAAGGATCCCAGTG
TGGTGGTACGGGAAATCACAAGTTTGTACAAAAAAGCAGGCTCCGCGGCCGCCCCCTTCACCATGCCGAG
CTGCTCCACGTCCACCATGCCGGGCATGATCTGCAAGAACCCAGACCTCGAGTTTGACTCGCTACAGCCC
TGCTTCTACCCGGACGAAGATGACTTCTACTTCGGCGGCCCCGACTCGACCCCCCCGGGGGAGGACATCT
GGAAGAAGTTTGAGCTGCTGCCCACGCCCCCGCTGTCGCCCAGCCGTGGCTTCGCGGAGCACAGCTCCGA
GCCCCCGAGCTGGGTCACGGAGATGCTGCTTGAGAACGAGCTGTGGGGCAGCCCGGCCGAGGAGGACGCG
TTCGGCCTGGGGGGACTGGGTGGCCTCACCCCCAACCCGGTCATCCTCCAGGACTGCATGTGGAGCGGCT
TCTCCGCCCGCGAGAAGCTGGAGCGCGCCGTGAGCGAGAAGCTGCAGCACGGCCGCGGGCCGCCAACCGC
CGGTTCCACCGCCCAGTCCCCGGGAGCCGGCGCCGCCAGCCCTGCGGGTCGCGGGCACGGCGGGGCTGCG
GGAGCCGGCCGCGCCGGGGCCGCCCTGCCCGCCGAGCTCGCCCACCCGGCCGCCGAGTGCGTGGATCCCG
CCGTGGTCTTCCCCTTTCCCGTGAACAAGCGCGAGCCAGCGCCCGTGCCCGCAGCCCCGGCCAGTGCCCC
GGCGGCGGGCCCTGCGGTCGCCTCGGGG
